LOCUS       SapTrap_SEC_Lox2 8272 bp ds-DNA circular 04-MAY-2016
DEFINITION  .
ACCESSION
VERSION
SOURCE      .
  ORGANISM  .
COMMENT     Insert from SapTrap SEC 13 to 5666
COMMENT     Backbone from 085_pDONR-P2rP3 2889 to 733
COMMENT     ApEinfo:methylated:1
FEATURES             Location/Qualifiers
     misc_feature    748..754
                     /label=SapI
                     /ApEinfo_fwdcolor=#ea17ff
                     /ApEinfo_revcolor=#ea17ff
                     /ApEinfo_graphicformat=arrow_data {{0 1 2 0 0 -1} {} 0}
     width           5
     offset          0
     primer_bind     536..553
                     /label=M13-fwd
                     /ApEinfo_fwdcolor=cyan
                     /ApEinfo_revcolor=green
                     /ApEinfo_graphicformat=arrow_data {{0 1 2 0 0 -1} {} 0}
     width           5
     offset          0
     misc_feature    6374..6380
                     /label=SapI(1)
                     /ApEinfo_label=SapI
                     /ApEinfo_fwdcolor=#ea17ff
                     /ApEinfo_revcolor=#ea17ff
                     /ApEinfo_graphicformat=arrow_data {{0 1 2 0 0 -1} {} 0}
     width           5
     offset          0
     primer_bind     complement(6533..6553)
                     /label=M13-rev
                     /ApEinfo_fwdcolor=cyan
                     /ApEinfo_revcolor=green
                     /ApEinfo_graphicformat=arrow_data {{0 1 2 0 0 -1} {} 0}
     width           5
     offset          0
     CDS             join(1597..1737,1785..2618)
                     /label=SQT-1
                     /ApEinfo_fwdcolor=#00cccc
                     /ApEinfo_revcolor=#006666
                     /ApEinfo_graphicformat=arrow_data {{0 1 2 0 0 -1} {} 0}
     width           5
     offset          0
     primer_bind     complement(6513..6534)
                     /label=T7
                     /ApEinfo_fwdcolor=cyan
                     /ApEinfo_revcolor=green
                     /ApEinfo_graphicformat=arrow_data {{0 1 2 0 0 -1} {} 0}
     width           5
     offset          0
     CDS             complement(join(2991..3232,3284..3654,3706..4121))
                     /label=Cre
                     /ApEinfo_fwdcolor=#6699cc
                     /ApEinfo_revcolor=#006666
                     /ApEinfo_graphicformat=arrow_data {{0 1 2 0 0 -1} {} 0}
     width           5
     offset          0
     CDS             6666..7472
                     /label=KanR
                     /ApEinfo_fwdcolor=yellow
                     /ApEinfo_revcolor=yellow
                     /ApEinfo_graphicformat=arrow_data {{0 1 2 0 0 -1} {} 0}
     width           5
     offset          0
     intron          759..769
                     /label=intron
                     /ApEinfo_fwdcolor=#cc66ff
                     /ApEinfo_revcolor=#ff00ff
                     /ApEinfo_graphicformat=arrow_data {{0 1 2 0 0 -1} {} 0}
     width           5
     offset          0
     misc_feature    756..758
                     /label=AAG overlap
                     /ApEinfo_fwdcolor=cyan
                     /ApEinfo_revcolor=green
                     /ApEinfo_graphicformat=arrow_data {{0 1 2 0 0 -1} {} 0}
     width           5
     offset          0
     misc_recomb     591..733
                     /label=attP2r
                     /ApEinfo_fwdcolor=#ffcccc
                     /ApEinfo_revcolor=#cccccc
                     /ApEinfo_graphicformat=arrow_data {{0 1 2 0 0 -1} {} 0}
     width           5
     offset          0
     misc_feature    813..842
                     /label=myc
                     /ApEinfo_fwdcolor=#6666ff
                     /ApEinfo_revcolor=green
                     /ApEinfo_graphicformat=arrow_data {{0 1 2 0 0 -1} {} 0}
     width           5
     offset          0
     misc_recomb     6388..6476
                     /label=attP3
                     /ApEinfo_fwdcolor=#ffcccc
                     /ApEinfo_revcolor=#cccccc
                     /ApEinfo_graphicformat=arrow_data {{0 1 2 0 0 -1} {} 0}
     width           5
     offset          0
     CDS             4927..5952
                     /note="hygromycinR"
                     /label=hygR
                     /ApEinfo_fwdcolor=#006666
                     /ApEinfo_revcolor=#006666
                     /ApEinfo_graphicformat=arrow_data {{0 1 2 0 0 -1} {} 0}
     width           5
     offset          0
     misc_difference 1848..1848
                     /label=e1350
                     /ApEinfo_fwdcolor=#ff0000
                     /ApEinfo_revcolor=#ff0000
                     /ApEinfo_graphicformat=arrow_data {{0 1 2 0 0 -1} {} 0}
     width           5
     offset          0
     intron          804..809
                     /label=intron(1)
                     /ApEinfo_label=intron
                     /ApEinfo_fwdcolor=#cc66ff
                     /ApEinfo_revcolor=#ff00ff
                     /ApEinfo_graphicformat=arrow_data {{0 1 2 0 0 -1} {} 0}
     width           5
     offset          0
     misc_feature    770..803
                     /label=loxP
                     /ApEinfo_fwdcolor=#ff8000
                     /ApEinfo_revcolor=#ff8000
                     /ApEinfo_graphicformat=arrow_data {{0 1 2 0 0 -1} {} 0}
     width           5
     offset          0
     misc_feature    6330..6363
                     /label=loxP(1)
                     /ApEinfo_label=loxP
                     /ApEinfo_fwdcolor=#ff8000
                     /ApEinfo_revcolor=#ff8000
                     /ApEinfo_graphicformat=arrow_data {{0 1 2 0 0 -1} {} 0}
     width           5
     offset          0
     3'UTR           2619..2655
                     /label=sqt-1 3'UTR
                     /ApEinfo_fwdcolor=#cc3333
                     /ApEinfo_revcolor=#cc3333
                     /ApEinfo_graphicformat=arrow_data {{0 1 2 0 0 -1} {} 0}
     width           5
     offset          0
     promoter        complement(4122..4521)
                     /label=hsp16-41 promoter
                     /ApEinfo_fwdcolor=#0080c0
                     /ApEinfo_revcolor=#0080c0
                     /ApEinfo_graphicformat=arrow_data {{0 1 2 0 0 -1} {} 0}
     width           5
     offset          0
     3'UTR           complement(2656..2987)
                     /label=tbb-2 3'UTR
                     /ApEinfo_fwdcolor=#cc3333
                     /ApEinfo_revcolor=#993333
                     /ApEinfo_graphicformat=arrow_data {{0 1 2 0 0 -1} {} 0}
     width           5
     offset          0
     5'UTR           join(1511..1538,1595..1596)
                     /label=sqt-1 5'UTR
                     /ApEinfo_fwdcolor=#ccffcc
                     /ApEinfo_revcolor=green
                     /ApEinfo_graphicformat=arrow_data {{0 1 2 0 0 -1} {} 0}
     width           5
     offset          0
     intron          6364..6369
                     /label=intron(2)
                     /ApEinfo_label=intron
                     /ApEinfo_fwdcolor=#cc66ff
                     /ApEinfo_revcolor=#ff00ff
                     /ApEinfo_graphicformat=arrow_data {{0 1 2 0 0 -1} {} 0}
     width           5
     offset          0
     terminator      846..1226
                     /label=let-858 Terminator
                     /ApEinfo_fwdcolor=#cc0000
                     /ApEinfo_revcolor=#cc0000
                     /ApEinfo_graphicformat=arrow_data {{0 1 2 0 0 -1} {} 0}
     width           5
     offset          0
     3'UTR           5978..6329
                     /label=unc-54 3'UTR
                     /ApEinfo_fwdcolor=#990000
                     /ApEinfo_revcolor=#cc0000
                     /ApEinfo_graphicformat=arrow_data {{0 1 2 0 0 -1} {} 0}
     width           5
     offset          0
     promoter        1227..1596
                     /label=Psqt1
                     /ApEinfo_fwdcolor=#33cc00
                     /ApEinfo_revcolor=#33cc00
                     /ApEinfo_graphicformat=arrow_data {{0 1 2 0 0 -1} {} 0}
     width           5
     offset          0
     misc_feature    810..812
                     /label=spacer
                     /ApEinfo_fwdcolor=#cccccc
                     /ApEinfo_revcolor=green
                     /ApEinfo_graphicformat=arrow_data {{0 1 2 0 0 -1} {} 0}
     width           5
     offset          0
     promoter        4522..4884
                     /note="Prps-0"
                     /note="/ApEinfo_fwdcolor=pink"
                     /note="/ApEinfo_revcolor=pink; /ApEinfo_fwdcolor=pink;
                     /ApEinfo_revcolor=pink; /ApEinfo_graphicformat=arrow_data
                     {{0 1 2 0 0 -1} {} 0} width 5 offset 0"
                     /label=Prps-0
                     /ApEinfo_fwdcolor=#339933
                     /ApEinfo_revcolor=#339933
                     /ApEinfo_graphicformat=arrow_data {{0 1 2 0 0 -1} {} 0}
     width           5
     offset          0
     misc_feature    6370..6372
                     /label=GGT overlap
                     /ApEinfo_fwdcolor=cyan
                     /ApEinfo_revcolor=green
                     /ApEinfo_graphicformat=arrow_data {{0 1 2 0 0 -1} {} 0}
     width           5
     offset          0
     misc_recomb     734..747
                     /label=attB2r
                     /ApEinfo_fwdcolor=#cccccc
                     /ApEinfo_revcolor=#cccccc
                     /ApEinfo_graphicformat=arrow_data {{0 1 2 0 0 -1} {} 0}
     width           5
     offset          0
     misc_recomb     6381..6387
                     /label=attB3
                     /ApEinfo_fwdcolor=#cccccc
                     /ApEinfo_revcolor=#cccccc
                     /ApEinfo_graphicformat=arrow_data {{0 1 2 0 0 -1} {} 0}
     width           5
     offset          0
ORIGIN
        1 CTTTCCTGCG TTATCCCCTG ATTCTGTGGA TAACCGTATT ACCGCCTTTG AGTGAGCTGA
       61 TACCGCTCGC CGCAGCCGAA CGACCGAGCG CAGCGAGTCA GTGAGCGAGG AAGCGGAAGA
      121 GCGCCCAATA CGCAAACCGC CTCTCCCCGC GCGTTGGCCG ATTCATTAAT GCAGCTGGCA
      181 CGACAGGTTT CCCGACTGGA AAGCGGGCAG TGAGCGCAAC GCAATTAATA CGCGTACCGC
      241 TAGCCAGGAA GAGTTTGTAG AAACGCAAAA AGGCCATCCG TCAGGATGGC CTTCTGCTTA
      301 GTTTGATGCC TGGCAGTTTA TGGCGGGCGT CCTGCCCGCC ACCCTCCGGG CCGTTGCTTC
      361 ACAACGTTCA AATCCGCTCC CGGCGGATTT GTCCTACTCA GGAGAGCGTT CACCGACAAA
      421 CAACAGATAA AACGAAAGGC CCAGTCTTCC GACTGAGCCT TTCGTTTTAT TTGATGCCTG
      481 GCAGTTCCCT ACTCTCGCGT TAACGCTAGC ATGGATGTTT TCCCAGTCAC GACGTTGTAA
      541 AACGACGGCC AGTCTTAAGC TCGGGCCCTG CAGCTCTAGA GCTCGAATTC TACAGGTCAC
      601 TAATACCATC TAAGTAGTTG ATTCATAGTG ACTGCATATG TTGTGTTTTA CAGTATTATG
      661 TAGTCTGTTT TTTATGCAAA ATCTAATTTA ATATATTGAT ATTTATATCA TTTTACGTTT
      721 CTCGTTCAAC TTTCTTGTAC AAAGTGGGCT CTTCgAAGgt aagtttaaaA TAACTTCGTA
      781 TAGCATACAT TATACGAAGT TATtttcagG GAGAGCAAAA GCTTATCTCC GAGGAGGACC
      841 TCTAAGGATG ATCGACGCCa ACGTCGTTGA ATTTTCAAAT TTTAAATACT GAATATTTGT
      901 TTTTTTTCCT ATTATTTATT TATTCTCTTT GTGTTTTTTT TCTTGCTTTC TAAAAAATTA
      961 ATTCAATCCA AATCTAAaca tttttttttc tctttccgtc tcccaattcg tattccgctc
     1021 ctctcatctg aacacaatgt gcaagtttat ttatcttctc gctttcattt cattaggacg
     1081 tggggggaat tggtggaagg gggaaacaca caaaaggatg atggaaatga aataaggaca
     1141 cacaatatgc aacaacattc aattcagaaa tatggaggaa ggtttaaaag aaaacataaa
     1201 aatatataga ggaggaagga aactagctgc cctcgattgt ctatcttcca ttctcaccaa
     1261 gtttcaacaa ctttattcag tcattcttct ctggttcatt tcccaaccaa tcttcccgaa
     1321 taaagcccat ctgtcctttc ggccacattc ctcacctaca tccgtactcc ttatctcccg
     1381 ttcttatcca gtcttttatc gtctctgcgt ctcgcacact gtctcgtcgg taatgtaaaa
     1441 aaaaaacaaa aaaaacttga aaacttgcgg aaagatttcc taataaaagg agacgaatcc
     1501 ggtaggaaat cgacaagtct ctgcttctcg aagactaggt gagttacatt tctttggccg
     1561 aattattttg aaatcctaaa tttgataatt tcagagATGT CTGTAAAACT TGCGTGTTAT
     1621 GTGACGGCTT CGGTCACTGT CGCCACTCTT ATGGTATGCT TCATGACCAT GTCAACCATC
     1681 TACTCGGAGG TTGATGGATT CAGAGAGAAG CTTGATACCG AGATGAATGT GTTCAGAgtg
     1741 agttaaatta tattttgaat tttaaataat ttttaatttt ctagCAATCT ACCAATGGAT
     1801 TGTGGAAGGA CATAGTTGTC ATCGGAAGAT CTAGCAAGCG TGTCCGTTGT CAATATGAAG
     1861 AGACCAACGC TACCCCAACT CCACATGCTG ATGGATCCCC ATCTGCTCCA CCAGGTCAAC
     1921 CACCAGCAGT TCCACCAGTC TTCAACCAGC CAAAGACTCC AAATGGAGCC AATGGAAATG
     1981 GACCAACCTG CAACTGCAAT GCTGATAACA AGTGCCCAGC TGGACCATCC GGACCAAAGG
     2041 GAGTTCCAGG AGTTCCAGGA CTCGACGGAG TTCCAGGACT TGACGGTGTT CCAGGAGTTG
     2101 GAGCTGATGA TATCGCTCCA CAACGCGAGT CTGTCGGATG CTTCACTTGC CCACAAGGAC
     2161 CAGTTGGACC ACCAGGAGCT CTTGGAAGAC CAGGACCACG TGGACTTCCA GGACCAAGAG
     2221 GACAAAATGG AAACCCAGGA AGAGATGGAC AACCAGGACA TCCAGGAGAG CAAGGATCAT
     2281 CCGGTCAAAT CGGAAAGATC GGAGAGCCAG GACCACCAGG AGAGAAGGGA CGCGACGCCG
     2341 AGCATCCAAT CGGAAGACCA GGACCAAAGG GACCAAGAGG AGATCAAGGA CCAACAGGAC
     2401 CAGCTGGACA GAACGGTCTT CACGGACCAC CAGGAGAGCC AGGAACCGTT GGACCAGAAG
     2461 GACCATCTGG AAAGCAAGGA CGTCAAGGAC CAGACGGAAC CCAGGGAGAG ACTGGACCAG
     2521 ACGGAAGACC AGGAAAGGAT GCCGAGTACT GCCAGTGCCC AGACAAGTCT CCACCATCAG
     2581 AGGCTGTCAA CGCCAACCGT GGATACAGAA ATATCTAAat tgttggtgtt ttctaataaa
     2641 atatttgaga ttcagtgaga cttttttctt ggcggcacaa taaagtttcc tctttttgtt
     2701 gggtcactca acgaacacaa tacaaatatt tgagcgctcg catttttctc aacctttcgg
     2761 gtttaaagca cttcaaaatg gaattgaaga gagattgtga aagtacatca gacagaatca
     2821 cattttgata gcattcactt cactcagatg caaacttttc agtgactata aaaagtcata
     2881 aaataataac attaaaaaag caaataaatt agcgagagaa ttttttgaca aaaagaaaga
     2941 agagtgatag agaagaaggg aatgcttgaa aggattttgc atttatctta ATCACCGTCT
     3001 TCGAGAAGAC GAACCATGGC GCCAGTTTCA GAATCCAAGT TTCTAATATA GTTCATCACA
     3061 ATGTTGACGT TGGTCCAACC TCCGGCTTGC ATAATCTCTG GGATGGAAAC TCCAGCGCGA
     3121 GCCATGTCAC GGGCAGCTCC GACACGGGCG GAATGTCCAG ACCAAGCCAA GTAACGTTGT
     3181 CCGGAATCAT CCTTGGCTCC GTAGATGAGA CGGTGGGTAG CTTCGAAGAT TCctgaaaat
     3241 ttattttcag cttattctta gctaatatgt tgtttaaact tacCTTCAAG AGCTCGAGTC
     3301 GAGAGTTGTG ATGTTGCACT CGGGGCAGCA ACTCCGTTCT TGCGAACACG ACAGAACAGG
     3361 TAGTTGTTTG GATCATCGGC GACTCCGGAA ACCGAAATCC AGCGCTCAAC GAGCTTGGTA
     3421 ACTCCAAGGG AGAGCGCTTT TTCGACTCCG GCAGTCGAGA CCAGCGTTTT TGTACGTCCG
     3481 ATGTGGATGA GCATTCTTCC TCCGTCTGTG CGACTAATAT CCTTGACGCG AATGCGGGCA
     3541 ATTTCGGCGA TACGGAGAAG TGTGTTGTAA GCAATTCCGA GGAAGGCGAG GTTTCGGATG
     3601 TCCTGGCAAC GATCGGAATT TTCCATAAGA GAACGGACCT GATCGAAGTC GGTTctgaaa
     3661 atttcgtcaa gtcttaggat tgaatacatt aatatttaaa cttacCTTTC GAAGGCGAGG
     3721 GCTTGCTTGG CTCTCTCTCC AGCATCAACA TTTTCCTTGC GGATACGTCT CATTACGAGA
     3781 GATACGGCAT TAGAATCTGA TGGGCGTGGA AGTCCAGATC GGCGATGGAG CATATTGAGC
     3841 TGTCCGAGAT GTTGTTGGAT CGTCTTCACC GCCAATCCAC GAGCTTGGAG GTAGAGCAAG
     3901 TAGTCACGAA CGTCTTCTGG CTCGGCTGGG AACCACTTGC GGTTGTTAAG CTTGCACCAG
     3961 GCAGCCCAAG AACGGCACAC TGAGAGAAGC ATCTTCCAGG TGTGCTCGGA GAAGGCTTGT
     4021 CTGTCACGGA ACATATCCAT GAGGTTCTTG CGAACTTCAT CACTTGTCGC GTCAACTGGA
     4081 AGTGCTGGAA GATTTTGATG AACAGTGAGA AGATTTGACA Tattttcgaa gttttttaga
     4141 tgcactagaa caaagcgtgt tggcttcctc tgagcccgct ttccttatat acccgcattc
     4201 tgcagcctta cagaatgttc tagaaggtcc tagatgcatt cgtttgaaaa tactcccggt
     4261 gggtgcaaag agacgcagac ggaaaatgta tctgggtctc tttattgtgt acactacttt
     4321 tccatgtacc gaatgtgagt cgccctcctt ttgcaacaag cagctcgaat gttctagaaa
     4381 aaggtggaaa atagtataaa taccgttgaa aataaatacc gaacaacatt tgctctaatt
     4441 gtgaaattag aaatcttcaa actataatca tgtcacttta ccactatttc cgtccagctc
     4501 aacgttccgt ttttggtgat cATTTTTGCT TTCGTCGTAA ATCTACACAC GCGTCTCTTC
     4561 CGTGCGAGAG TCCAAGCCAG CAGCCAAATT CGTTGACTGA GTATTCAACG TTTATACGTT
     4621 GTCGGCAACG AGAAATAGGA AAATGCATCG GGAAATGTTC TTTTTTCGAT TTTTTCCAAG
     4681 GTTTTGACAA ATTTTACCAC GAATTTTGCT ATGTTTTCAA TTAAAAAATA TGTTATTCAA
     4741 CTGTTTCTAT GAGGAAAATA AGGCTTTGCA TGTAATTTTC TTATTCAGCA TAATTTTTAA
     4801 TTAATTTGAA TTTTCTGTCC TAACGTTTAT TTTGTTTTCT TGGTTATGAC TGATCTGAAA
     4861 TTAATTTTTG AATTTTAAGG TAATATGTCA GGCGGTGCCG CAAGTTTGTA CAAAAAAGCA
     4921 GGCTCCATGA AAAAGCCTGA ACTCACCGCG ACGTCTGTCG AGAAGTTTCT GATCGAAAAG
     4981 TTCGACAGCG TCTCCGACCT GATGCAGCTC TCGGAGGGCG AAGAATCTCG TGCTTTCAGC
     5041 TTCGATGTAG GAGGGCGTGG ATATGTCCTG CGGGTAAATA GCTGCGCCGA TGGTTTCTAC
     5101 AAAGATCGTT ATGTTTATCG GCACTTTGCA TCGGCCGCGC TCCCGATTCC GGAAGTGCTT
     5161 GACATTGGGG AATTCAGCGA GAGCCTGACC TATTGCATCT CCCGCCGTGC ACAGGGTGTC
     5221 ACGTTGCAAG ACCTGCCTGA AACCGAACTG CCCGCTGTTC TGCAGCCGGT CGCGGAGGCC
     5281 ATGGATGCGA TCGCTGCGGC CGATCTTAGC CAGACGAGCG GGTTCGGCCC ATTCGGACCG
     5341 CAAGGAATCG GTCAATACAC TACATGGCGT GATTTCATAT GCGCGATTGC TGATCCCCAT
     5401 GTGTATCACT GGCAAACTGT GATGGACGAC ACCGTCAGTG CGTCCGTCGC GCAGGCTCTC
     5461 GATGAGCTGA TGCTTTGGGC CGAGGACTGC CCCGAAGTCC GGCACCTCGT GCACGCGGAT
     5521 TTCGGCTCCA ACAATGTCCT GACGGACAAT GGCCGCATAA CAGCGGTCAT TGACTGGAGC
     5581 GAGGCGATGT TCGGGGATTC CCAATACGAG GTCGCCAACA TCTTCTTCTG GAGGCCGTGG
     5641 TTGGCTTGTA TGGAGCAGCA GACGCGCTAC TTCGAGCGGA GGCATCCGGA GCTTGCAGGA
     5701 TCGCCGCGGC TCCGGGCGTA TATGCTCCGC ATTGGTCTTG ACCAACTCTA TCAGAGCTTG
     5761 GTTGACGGCA ATTTCGATGA TGCAGCTTGG GCGCAGGGTC GATGCGACGC AATCGTCCGA
     5821 TCCGGAGCCG GGACTGTCGG GCGTACACAA ATCGCCCGCA GAAGCGCGGC CGTCTGGACC
     5881 GATGGCTGTG TAGAAGTACT CGCCGATAGT GGAAACCGAC GCCCCAGCAC TCGTCCGAGG
     5941 GCAAAGGAAT AGACCCAGCT TTCTTGTACA AAGTGGGTCC AATTACTCTT CAACATCCCT
     6001 ACATGCTCTT TCTCCCTGTG CTCCCACCCC CTATTTTTGT TATTATCAAA AAACTTCTCT
     6061 TAATTTCTTT GTTTTTTAGC TTCTTTTAAG TCACCTCTAA CAATGAAATT GTGTAGATTC
     6121 AAAAATAGAA TTAATTCGTA ATAAAAAGTC GAAAAAAATT GTGCTCCCTC CCCCCATTAA
     6181 TAATAATTCT ATCCCAAAAT CTACACAATG TTCTGTGTAC ACTTCTTATG TTTTTTACTT
     6241 CTGATAAATT TTTTTGAAAC ATCATAGAAA AAACCGCACA CAAAATACCT TATCATATGT
     6301 TACGTTTCAG TTTATGACCG CAATTTTTAA TAACTTCGTA TAGCATACAT TATACGAAGT
     6361 TATtttcagG GTcGAAGAGC CAACTTTATT ATACAAAGTT GGCATTATAA AAAAGCATTG
     6421 CTTATCAATT TGTTGCAACG AACAGGTCAC TATCAGTCAA AATAAAATCA TTATTTGGAG
     6481 CTCCATGGTA GCGTTAACGC GGCCGCGATA TCCCCTATAG TGAGTCGTAT TACATGGTCA
     6541 TAGCTGTTTC CTGGCAGCTC TGGCCCGTGT CTCAAAATCT CTGATGTTAC ATTGCACAAG
     6601 ATAAAAATAT ATCATCATGA ACAATAAAAC TGTCTGCTTA CATAAACAGT AATACAAGGG
     6661 GTGTTATGAG CCATATTCAA CGGGAAACGT CGAGGCCGCG ATTAAATTCC AACATGGATG
     6721 CTGATTTATA TGGGTATAAA TGGGCTCGCG ATAATGTCGG GCAATCAGGT GCGACAATCT
     6781 ATCGCTTGTA TGGGAAGCCC GATGCGCCAG AGTTGTTTCT GAAACATGGC AAAGGTAGCG
     6841 TTGCCAATGA TGTTACAGAT GAGATGGTCA GACTAAACTG GCTGACGGAA TTTATGCCTC
     6901 TTCCGACCAT CAAGCATTTT ATCCGTACTC CTGATGATGC ATGGTTACTC ACCACTGCGA
     6961 TCCCCGGAAA AACAGCATTC CAGGTATTAG AAGAATATCC TGATTCAGGT GAAAATATTG
     7021 TTGATGCGCT GGCAGTGTTC CTGCGCCGGT TGCATTCGAT TCCTGTTTGT AATTGTCCTT
     7081 TTAACAGCGA TCGCGTATTT CGTCTCGCTC AGGCGCAATC ACGAATGAAT AACGGTTTGG
     7141 TTGATGCGAG TGATTTTGAT GACGAGCGTA ATGGCTGGCC TGTTGAACAA GTCTGGAAAG
     7201 AAATGCATAA ACTTTTGCCA TTCTCACCGG ATTCAGTCGT CACTCATGGT GATTTCTCAC
     7261 TTGATAACCT TATTTTTGAC GAGGGGAAAT TAATAGGTTG TATTGATGTT GGACGAGTCG
     7321 GAATCGCAGA CCGATACCAG GATCTTGCCA TCCTATGGAA CTGCCTCGGT GAGTTTTCTC
     7381 CTTCATTACA GAAACGGCTT TTTCAAAAAT ATGGTATTGA TAATCCTGAT ATGAATAAAT
     7441 TGCAGTTTCA TTTGATGCTC GATGAGTTTT TCTAATCAGA ATTGGTTAAT TGGTTGTAAC
     7501 ACTGGCAGAG CATTACGCTG ACTTGACGGG ACGGCGCAAG CTCATGACCA AAATCCCTTA
     7561 ACGTGAGTTA CGCGTCGTTC CACTGAGCGT CAGACCCCGT AGAAAAGATC AAAGGATCTT
     7621 CTTGAGATCC TTTTTTTCTG CGCGTAATCT GCTGCTTGCA AACAAAAAAA CCACCGCTAC
     7681 CAGCGGTGGT TTGTTTGCCG GATCAAGAGC TACCAACTCT TTTTCCGAAG GTAACTGGCT
     7741 TCAGCAGAGC GCAGATACCA AATACTGTCC TTCTAGTGTA GCCGTAGTTA GGCCACCACT
     7801 TCAAGAACTC TGTAGCACCG CCTACATACC TCGCTCTGCT AATCCTGTTA CCAGTGGCTG
     7861 CTGCCAGTGG CGATAAGTCG TGTCTTACCG GGTTGGACTC AAGACGATAG TTACCGGATA
     7921 AGGCGCAGCG GTCGGGCTGA ACGGGGGGTT CGTGCACACA GCCCAGCTTG GAGCGAACGA
     7981 CCTACACCGA ACTGAGATAC CTACAGCGTG AGCATTGAGA AAGCGCCACG CTTCCCGAAG
     8041 GGAGAAAGGC GGACAGGTAT CCGGTAAGCG GCAGGGTCGG AACAGGAGAG CGCACGAGGG
     8101 AGCTTCCAGG GGGAAACGCC TGGTATCTTT ATAGTCCTGT CGGGTTTCGC CACCTCTGAC
     8161 TTGAGCGTCG ATTTTTGTGA TGCTCGTCAG GGGGGCGGAG CCTATGGAAA AACGCCAGCA
     8221 ACGCGGCCTT TTTACGGTTC CTGGCCTTTT GCTGGCCTTT TGCTCACATG TT
//
