>Addgene plasmid #91829 | pDD363 | addgene full sequence | sequence record 178590 | Addgene NGS Result
CTTTCCTGCGTTATCCCCTGATTCTGTGGATAACCGTATTACCGCCTTTGAGTGAGCTGATACCGCTCGC
CGCAGCCGAACGACCGAGCGCAGCGAGTCAGTGAGCGAGGAAGCGGAAGAGCGCCCAATACGCAAACCGC
CTCTCCCCGCGCGTTGGCCGATTCATTAATGCAGCTGGCACGACAGGTTTCCCGACTGGAAAGCGGGCAG
TGAGCGCAACGCAATTAATACGCGTACCGCTAGCCAGGAAGAGTTTGTAGAAACGCAAAAAGGCCATCCG
TCAGGATGGCCTTCTGCTTAGTTTGATGCCTGGCAGTTTATGGCGGGCGTCCTGCCCGCCACCCTCCGGG
CCGTTGCTTCACAACGTTCAAATCCGCTCCCGGCGGATTTGTCCTACTCAGGAGAGCGTTCACCGACAAA
CAACAGATAAAACGAAAGGCCCAGTCTTCCGACTGAGCCTTTCGTTTTATTTGATGCCTGGCAGTTCCCT
ACTCTCGCGTTAACGCTAGCATGGATGTTTTCCCAGTCACGACGTTGTAAAACGACGGCCAGTCTTAAGC
TCGGGCCCTGCAGCTCTAGAGCTCGAATTCTACAGGTCACTAATACCATCTAAGTAGTTGGTTCATAGTG
ACTGCATATGTTGTGTTTTACAGTATTATGTAGTCTGTTTTTTATGCAAAATCTAATTTAATATATTGAT
ATTTATATCATTTTACGTTTCTCGTTCAACTTTCTTGTACAAAGTGGGCTCTTCGAAGGTAAGTTTAAAA
TAACTTCGTATAGCATACATTATACGAAGTTATTTTCAGGGAGAGCAAAAGCTTATCTCCGAGGAGGACC
TCTAAGGATGATCGACGCCAACGTCGTTGAATTTTCAAATTTTAAATACTGAATATTTGTTTTTTTTCCT
ATTATTTATTTATTCTCTTTGTGTTTTTTTTCTTGCTTTCTAAAAAATTAATTCAATCCAAATCTAAACA
TTTTTTTTTCTCTTTCCGTCTCCCAATTCGTATTCCGCTCCTCTCATCTGAACACAATGTGCAAGTTTAT
TTATCTTCTCGCTTTCATTTCATTAGGACGTGGGGGGAATTGGTGGAAGGGGGAAACACACAAAAGGATG
ATGGAAATGAAATAAGGACACACAATATGCAACAACATTCAATTCAGAAATATGGAGGAAGGTTTAAAAG
AAAACATAAAAATATATAGAGGAGGAAGGAAACTAGCTGCCCTCGATTGTCTATCTTCCATTCTCACCAA
GTTTCAACAACTTTATTCAGTCATTCTTCTCTGGTTCATTTCCCAACCAATCTTCCCGAATAAAGCCCAT
CTGTCCTTTCGGCCACATTCCTCACCTACATCCGTACTCCTTATCTCCCGTTCTTATCCAGTCTTTTATC
GTCTCTGCGTCTCGCACACTGTCTCGTCGGTAATGTAAAAAAAAAACAAAAAAAACTTGAAAACTTGCGG
AAAGATTTCCTAATAAAAGGAGACGAATCCGGTAGGAAATCGACAAGTCTCTGCTTCTCGAAGACTAGGT
GAGTTACATTTCTTTGGCCGAATTATTTTGAAATCCTAAATTTGATAATTTCAGAGATGTCTGTAAAACT
TGCGTGTTATGTGACGGCTTCGGTCACTGTCGCCACTCTTATGGTATGCTTCATGACCATGTCAACCATC
TACTCGGAGGTTGATGGATTCAGAGAGAAGCTTGATACCGAGATGAATGTGTTCAGAGTGAGTTAAATTA
TATTTTGAATTTTAAATAATTTTTAATTTTCTAGCAATCTACCAATGGATTGTGGAAGGACATAGTTGTC
ATCGGAAGATCTAGCAAGCGTGTCCGTTGTCAATATGAAGAGACCAACGCTACCCCAACTCCACATGCTG
ATGGATCCCCATCTGCTCCACCAGGTCAACCACCAGCAGTTCCACCAGTCTTCAACCAGCCAAAGACTCC
AAATGGAGCCAATGGAAATGGACCAACCTGCAACTGCAATGCTGATAACAAGTGCCCAGCTGGACCATCC
GGACCAAAGGGAGTTCCAGGAGTTCCAGGACTCGACGGAGTTCCAGGACTTGACGGTGTTCCAGGAGTTG
GAGCTGATGATATCGCTCCACAACGCGAGTCTGTCGGATGCTTCACTTGCCCACAAGGACCAGTTGGACC
ACCAGGAGCTCTTGGAAGACCAGGACCACGTGGACTTCCAGGACCAAGAGGACAAAATGGAAACCCAGGA
AGAGATGGACAACCAGGACATCCAGGAGAGCAAGGATCATCCGGTCAAATCGGAAAGATCGGAGAGCCAG
GACCACCAGGAGAGAAGGGACGCGACGCCGAGCATCCAATCGGAAGACCAGGACCAAAGGGACCAAGAGG
AGATCAAGGACCAACAGGACCAGCTGGACAGAACGGTCTTCACGGACCACCAGGAGAGCCAGGAACCGTT
GGACCAGAAGGACCATCTGGAAAGCAAGGACGTCAAGGACCAGACGGAACCCAGGGAGAGACTGGACCAG
ACGGAAGACCAGGAAAGGATGCCGAGTACTGCCAGTGCCCAGACAAGTCTCCACCATCAGAGGCTGTCAA
CGCCAACCGTGGATACAGAAATATCTAAATTGTTGGTGTTTTCTAATAAAATATTTGAGATTCAGTGAGA
CTTTTTTCTTGGCGGCACAATAAAGTTTCCTCTTTTTGTTGGGTCACTCAACGAACACAATACAAATATT
TGAGCGCTCGCATTTTTCTCAACCTTTCGGGTTTAAAGCACTTCAAAATGGAATTGAAGAGAGATTGTGA
AAGTACATCAGACAGAATCACATTTTGATAGCATTCACTTCACTCAGATGCAAACTTTTCAGTGACTATA
AAAAGTCATAAAATAATAACATTAAAAAAGCAAATAAATTAGCGAGAGAATTTTTTGACAAAAAGAAAGA
AGAGTGATAGAGAAGAAGGGAATGCTTGAAAGGATTTTGCATTTATCTTAATCACCGTCTTCGAGAAGAC
GAACCATGGCGCCAGTTTCAGAATCCAAGTTTCTAATATAGTTCATCACAATGTTGACGTTGGTCCAACC
TCCGGCTTGCATAATCTCTGGGATGGAAACTCCAGCGCGAGCCATGTCACGGGCAGCTCCGACACGGGCG
GAATGTCCAGACCAAGCCAAGTAACGTTGTCCGGAATCATCCTTGGCTCCGTAGATGAGACGGTGGGTAG
CTTCGAAGATTCCTGAAAATTTATTTTCAGCTTATTCTTAGCTAATATGTTGTTTAAACTTACCTTCAAG
AGCTCGAGTCGAGAGTTGTGATGTTGCACTCGGGGCAGCAACTCCGTTCTTGCGAACACGACAGAACAGG
TAGTTGTTTGGATCATCGGCGACTCCGGAAACCGAAATCCAGCGCTCAACGAGCTTGGTAACTCCAAGGG
AGAGCGCTTTTTCGACTCCGGCAGTCGAGACCAGCGTTTTTGTACGTCCGATGTGGATGAGCATTCTTCC
TCCGTCTGTGCGACTAATATCCTTGACGCGAATGCGGGCAATTTCGGCGATACGGAGAAGTGTGTTGTAA
GCAATTCCGAGGAAGGCGAGGTTTCGGATGTCCTGGCAACGATCGGAATTTTCCATAAGAGAACGGACCT
GATCGAAGTCGGTTCTGAAAATTTCGTCAAGTCTTAGGATTGAATACATTAATATTTAAACTTACCTTTC
GAAGGCGAGGGCTTGCTTGGCTCTCTCTCCAGCATCAACATTTTCCTTGCGGATACGTCTCATTACGAGA
GATACGGCATTAGAATCTGATGGGCGTGGAAGTCCAGATCGGCGATGGAGCATATTGAGCTGTCCGAGAT
GTTGTTGGATCGTCTTCACCGCCAATCCACGAGCTTGGAGGTAGAGCAAGTAGTCACGAACGTCTTCTGG
CTCGGCTGGGAACCACTTGCGGTTGTTAAGCTTGCACCAGGCAGCCCAAGAACGGCACACTGAGAGAAGC
ATCTTCCAGGTGTGCTCGGAGAAGGCTTGTCTGTCACGGAACATATCCATGAGGTTCTTGCGAACTTCAT
CACTTGTCGCGTCAACTGGAAGTGCTGGAAGATTTTGATGAACAGTGAGAAGATTTGACATATTTTCGAA
GTTTTTTAGATGCACTAGAACAAAGCGTGTTGGCTTCCTCTGAGCCCGCTTTCCTTATATACCCGCATTC
TGCAGCCTTACAGAATGTTCTAGAAGGTCCTAGATGCATTCGTTTGAAAATACTCCCGGTGGGTGCAAAG
AGACGCAGACGGAAAATGTATCTGGGTCTCTTTATTGTGTACACTACTTTTCCATGTACCGAATGTGAGT
CGCCCTCCTTTTGCAACAAGCAGCTCGAATGTTCTAGAAAAAGGTGGAAAATAGTATAAATACCGTTGAA
AATAAATACCGAACAACATTTGCTCTAATTGTGAAATTAGAAATCTTCAAACTATAATCATGTCACTTTA
CCACTATTTCCGTCCAGCTCAACGTTCCGTTTTTGGTGATCATTTTTGCTTTCGTCGTAAATCTACACAC
GCGTCTCTTCCGTGCGAGAGTCCAAGCCAGCAGCCAAATTCGTTGACTGAGTATTCAACGTTTATACGTT
GTCGGCAACGAGAAATAGGAAAATGCATCGGGAAATGTTCTTTTTTCGATTTTTTCCAAGGTTTTGACAA
ATTTTACCACGAATTTTGCTATGTTTTCAATTAAAAAATATGTTATTCAACTGTTTCTATGAGGAAAATA
AGGCTTTGCATGTAATTTTCTTATTCAGCATAATTTTTAATTAATTTGAATTTTCTGTCCTAACGTTTAT
TTTGTTTTCTTGGTTATGACTGATCTGAAATTAATTTTTGAATTTTAAGGTAATATGTCAGGCGGTGCCG
CAAGTTTGTACAAAAAAGCAGGCTCCATGAAAAAGCCTGAACTCACCGCGACGTCTGTCGAGAAGTTTCT
GATCGAAAAGTTCGACAGCGTCTCCGACCTGATGCAGCTCTCGGAGGGCGAAGAATCTCGTGCTTTCAGC
TTCGATGTAGGAGGGCGTGGATATGTCCTGCGGGTAAATAGCTGCGCCGATGGTTTCTACAAAGATCGTT
ATGTTTATCGGCACTTTGCATCGGCCGCGCTCCCGATTCCGGAAGTGCTTGACATTGGGGAATTCAGCGA
GAGCCTGACCTATTGCATCTCCCGCCGTGCACAGGGTGTCACGTTGCAAGACCTGCCTGAAACCGAACTG
CCCGCTGTTCTGCAGCCGGTCGCGGAGGCCATGGATGCGATCGCTGCGGCCGATCTTAGCCAGACGAGCG
GGTTCGGCCCATTCGGACCGCAAGGAATCGGTCAATACACTACATGGCGTGATTTCATATGCGCGATTGC
TGATCCCCATGTGTATCACTGGCAAACTGTGATGGACGACACCGTCAGTGCGTCCGTCGCGCAGGCTCTC
GATGAGCTGATGCTTTGGGCCGAGGACTGCCCCGAAGTCCGGCACCTCGTGCACGCGGATTTCGGCTCCA
ACAATGTCCTGACGGACAATGGCCGCATAACAGCGGTCATTGACTGGAGCGAGGCGATGTTCGGGGATTC
CCAATACGAGGTCGCCAACATCTTCTTCTGGAGGCCGTGGTTGGCTTGTATGGAGCAGCAGACGCGCTAC
TTCGAGCGGAGGCATCCGGAGCTTGCAGGATCGCCGCGGCTCCGGGCGTATATGCTCCGCATTGGTCTTG
ACCAACTCTATCAGAGCTTGGTTGACGGCAATTTCGATGATGCAGCTTGGGCGCAGGGTCGATGCGACGC
AATCGTCCGATCCGGAGCCGGGACTGTCGGGCGTACACAAATCGCCCGCAGAAGCGCGGCCGTCTGGACC
GATGGCTGTGTAGAAGTACTCGCCGATAGTGGAAACCGACGCCCCAGCACTCGTCCGAGGGCAAAGGAAT
AGACCCAGCTTTCTTGTACAAAGTGGGTCCAATTACTCTTCAACATCCCTACATGCTCTTTCTCCCTGTG
CTCCCACCCCCTATTTTTGTTATTATCAAAAAACTTCTCTTAATTTCTTTGTTTTTTAGCTTCTTTTAAG
TCACCTCTAACAATGAAATTGTGTAGATTCAAAAATAGAATTAATTCGTAATAAAAAGTCGAAAAAAATT
GTGCTCCCTCCCCCCATTAATAATAATTCTATCCCAAAATCTACACAATGTTCTGTGTACACTTCTTATG
TTTTTTACTTCTGATAAATTTTTTTGAAACATCATAGAAAAAACCGCACACAAAATACCTTATCATATGT
TACGTTTCAGTTTATGACCGCAATTTTTAATAACTTCGTATAGCATACATTATACGAAGTTATTTTCAGG
GTCGAAGAGCCAACTTTATTATACAAAGTTGGCATTATAAAAAAGCATTGCTTATCAATTTGTTGCAACG
AACAGGTCACTATCAGTCAAAATAAAATCATTATTTGGAGCTCCATGGTAGCGTTAACGCGGCCGCGATA
TCCCCTATAGTGAGTCGTATTACATGGTCATAGCTGTTTCCTGGCAGCTCTGGCCCGTGTCTCAAAATCT
CTGATGTTACATTGCACAAGATAAAAATATATCATCATGAACAATAAAACTGTCTGCTTACATAAACAGT
AATACAAGGGGTGTTATGAGCCATATTCAACGGGAAACGTCGAGGCCGCGATTAAATTCCAACATGGATG
CTGATTTATATGGGTATAAATGGGCTCGCGATAATGTCGGGCAATCAGGTGCGACAATCTATCGCTTGTA
TGGGAAGCCCGATGCGCCAGAGTTGTTTCTGAAACATGGCAAAGGTAGCGTTGCCAATGATGTTACAGAT
GAGATGGTCAGACTAAACTGGCTGACGGAATTTATGCCTCTTCCGACCATCAAGCATTTTATCCGTACTC
CTGATGATGCATGGTTACTCACCACTGCGATCCCCGGAAAAACAGCATTCCAGGTATTAGAAGAATATCC
TGATTCAGGTGAAAATATTGTTGATGCGCTGGCAGTGTTCCTGCGCCGGTTGCATTCGATTCCTGTTTGT
AATTGTCCTTTTAACAGCGATCGCGTATTTCGTCTCGCTCAGGCGCAATCACGAATGAATAACGGTTTGG
TTGATGCGAGTGATTTTGATGACGAGCGTAATGGCTGGCCTGTTGAACAAGTCTGGAAAGAAATGCATAA
ACTTTTGCCATTCTCACCGGATTCAGTCGTCACTCATGGTGATTTCTCACTTGATAACCTTATTTTTGAC
GAGGGGAAATTAATAGGTTGTATTGATGTTGGACGAGTCGGAATCGCAGACCGATACCAGGATCTTGCCA
TCCTATGGAACTGCCTCGGTGAGTTTTCTCCTTCATTACAGAAACGGCTTTTTCAAAAATATGGTATTGA
TAATCCTGATATGAATAAATTGCAGTTTCATTTGATGCTCGATGAGTTTTTCTAATCAGAATTGGTTAAT
TGGTTGTAACACTGGCAGAGCATTACGCTGACTTGACGGGACGGCGCAAGCTCATGACCAAAATCCCTTA
ACGTGAGTTACGCGTCGTTCCACTGAGCGTCAGACCCCGTAGAAAAGATCAAAGGATCTTCTTGAGATCC
TTTTTTTCTGCGCGTAATCTGCTGCTTGCAAACAAAAAAACCACCGCTACCAGCGGTGGTTTGTTTGCCG
GATCAAGAGCTACCAACTCTTTTTCCGAAGGTAACTGGCTTCAGCAGAGCGCAGATACCAAATACTGTTC
TTCTAGTGTAGCCGTAGTTAGGCCACCACTTCAAGAACTCTGTAGCACCGCCTACATACCTCGCTCTGCT
AATCCTGTTACCAGTGGCTGCTGCCAGTGGCGATAAGTCGTGTCTTACCGGGTTGGACTCAAGACGATAG
TTACCGGATAAGGCGCAGCGGTCGGGCTGAACGGGGGGTTCGTGCACACAGCCCAGCTTGGAGCGAACGA
CCTACACCGAACTGAGATACCTACAGCGTGAGCTATGAGAAAGCGCCACGCTTCCCGAAGGGAGAAAGGC
GGACAGGTATCCGGTAAGCGGCAGGGTCGGAACAGGAGAGCGCACGAGGGAGCTTCCAGGGGGAAACGCC
TGGTATCTTTATAGTCCTGTCGGGTTTCGCCACCTCTGACTTGAGCGTCGATTTTTGTGATGCTCGTCAG
GGGGGCGGAGCCTATGGAAAAACGCCAGCAACGCGGCCTTTTTACGGTTCCTGGCCTTTTGCTGGCCTTT
TGCTCACATGTT
Features (pLannotate 1.2.2; 20 found; start..end, strand, type, name):
    121..213     +  CDS            lacI (fragment): lac repressor; lacI; The lac repressor binds to the lac operator to inhibit transcription in E. coli. This inhibition can be relieved by adding lactose or isopropyl-β-D-thiogalactopyranoside (IPTG).
    268..295     -  terminator     rrnB T2 terminator: transcription terminator T2 from the E. coli rrnB gene
    427..470     +  terminator     rrnB T1 terminator: Escherichia coli rrnB; transcription terminator T1 from the E. coli rrnB gene
    517..553     -  CDS            lacZα (fragment): LacZα fragment of β-galactosidase; lacZ fragment
    624..747     -  protein_bind   attR2: mutant version of attR; recombination site for the Gateway® LR reaction LR Clonase™
    770..803     +  protein_bind   loxP: Cre-mediated recombination occurs in the 8-bp core sequence (GCATACAT). Cre recombinase
   1597..1743    +  CDS            sqt-1 (fragment): SQT1_CAEEL - Also known as rol-5. Protein inferred from homology: Swiss-Prot protein existence level 3. Nematode cuticles are composed largely of collagen-like proteins. The cuticle functions both as an exoskeleton and as a barrier to protect the worm from its environment. This is a collagen critical for organismal morphogenesis. Mutations in sqt-1 can lengthen, shorten, or helically twist the entire animal. From Caenorhabditis elegans.
   1776..2615    +  CDS            sqt-1 (fragment): SQT1_CAEEL - Also known as rol-5. Protein inferred from homology: Swiss-Prot protein existence level 3. Nematode cuticles are composed largely of collagen-like proteins. The cuticle functions both as an exoskeleton and as a barrier to protect the worm from its environment. This is a collagen critical for organismal morphogenesis. Mutations in sqt-1 can lengthen, shorten, or helically twist the entire animal. From Caenorhabditis elegans.
   2659..2982    -  terminator     tbb-2 terminator: tbb-2; transcription terminator for the C. elegans tubulin beta-2 gene
   2991..4121    -  CDS            cre: RECR_BPP1 - Experimental evidence at protein level: Swiss-Prot protein existence level 1. Catalyzes site-specific recombination between two 34-base- pair LOXP sites. Its role is to maintain the phage genome as a monomeric unit-copy plasmid in the lysogenic state. From Escherichia phage P1 (Bacteriophage P1).
   4470..4520    +  CDS            hsp-16.1 (fragment): HSP11_CAEEL - Also known as hsp16-1b. Experimental evidence at transcript level: Swiss-Prot protein existence level 2. From Caenorhabditis elegans.
   4901..4921    +  protein_bind   attB1: mutant version of attB; core recombination site for the Gateway® BP reaction BP Clonase™
   4927..5952    +  CDS            HygR: aminoglycoside phosphotransferase from E. coli; aph(4)-Ia; confers resistance to hygromycin
   5956..5976    -  protein_bind   attB2: mutant version of attB; core recombination site for the Gateway® BP reaction BP Clonase™
   6330..6363    +  protein_bind   loxP: Cre-mediated recombination occurs in the 8-bp core sequence (GCATACAT). Cre recombinase
   6381..6401    -  protein_bind   attB3: mutant version of attB; core recombination site for the Gateway® BP reaction BP Clonase™
   6392..6477    -  protein_bind   attL1 (fragment): mutant version of attL; recombination site for the Gateway® LR reaction LR Clonase™
   6514..6532    -  promoter       T7 promoter: promoter for bacteriophage T7 RNA polymerase
   6666..7475    +  CDS            KanR: aminoglycoside phosphotransferase; aph(3')-Ia; confers resistance to kanamycin in bacteria or G418 (Geneticin®) in eukaryotes
   7622..8210    +  rep_origin     ori: high-copy-number ColE1/pMB1/pBR322/pUC origin of replication
