[The description below was written by a language model from this plasmid's Addgene catalogue record, the feature table of its GenBank file and pLannotate feature annotations shown in this document.]
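Description:
pDD363 is a donor plasmid for the SapTrap modular cloning system, supplying a loxP-flanked self-excising cassette (SEC) for building repair templates used in Cas9-triggered homologous recombination in C. elegans. The catalogue lists the backbone as pDONR221, whereas the GenBank comments trace it to a pDONR-P2rP3 Gateway vector, consistent with the attP2r/attP3-derived site remnants that flank the insert. It is an 8,272 bp circular plasmid. A high-copy ColE1/pUC-type origin replicates it in E. coli, and selection there is with kanamycin (KanR). M13 and T7 primer sites flank the insert for sequencing.

The roughly 5.6 kb insert is bounded by two SapI sites with annotated three-base overlaps (AAG and GGT). SapI digestion therefore releases the cassette with defined overhangs for ordered ligation with other SapTrap modules. Just inside these sites are two loxP sites embedded in short synthetic intron segments, so the sequence left behind after excision should be spliced out as an intron. A myc tag and the let-858 terminator follow the first loxP. The cassette then carries three expression units:

- **Roller marker:** the sqt-1 promoter, UTRs and coding sequence with the e1350 mutation provide a visible roller marker.
- **Cre:** an intron-containing Cre recombinase sits on the opposite strand, under the heat-inducible hsp16-41 promoter and with the tbb-2 3'UTR.
- **Hygromycin resistance:** a hygromycin resistance gene is driven by the rps-0 promoter and has the unc-54 3'UTR.

In use, hygromycin resistance and the roller phenotype identify worms carrying the knock-in. Heat shock then induces Cre, which recombines the loxP sites and removes the whole cassette, including Cre itself, from the edited locus.
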