Addgene plasmid #91829: pDD363
Purpose: LoxP-flanked SEC donor for the SapTrap cloning system
Depositing lab: Bob Goldstein. Depositing organization: University of North Carolina at Chapel Hill. Publication: SapTrap assembly of repair templates for Cas9-triggered homologous recombination with a self-excising cassette. Dickinson D, Slabodnick M, Chen A, Goldstein B. MicroPubl Biol. 2018 May 1;2018:10.17912/W2KT0N. doi: 10.17912/W2KT0N. PubMed 32550377.
Backbone
  Vector backbone: pDONR221
  Vector type: Worm Expression, Cre/Lox, CRISPR
  Selectable markers: Hygromycin
Growth in bacteria
  Bacterial resistance: Kanamycin, 50 μg/mL
  Growth temperature: 37°C
  Growth strain: DH5alpha
  Copy number: High Copy
Gene/Insert
  Gene/Insert name: LoxP-SEC-LoxP
  Species: Synthetic
  Insert size (bp): 5617
  Cloning method: Gateway Cloning
  Sequencing primers: 5′ M13-F20; 3′ T7
Terms and licenses: Academic/Nonprofit Terms; Industry Terms: Not Available to Industry
How to cite: pDD363 was a gift from Bob Goldstein (Addgene plasmid # 91829 ; http://n2t.net/addgene:91829 ; RRID:Addgene_91829)
